>Addgene plasmid #65571 | PAS504 (TJF067) | depositor partial sequence | sequence record 111328 | FadD F447S gene insert
TTGAAGAAGGTTTGGCTTAACCGTTATCCCGCGGACGTTCCGACGGAGATCAACCCTGACCGTTATCAAT
CTCTGGTAGATATGTTTGAGCAGTCGGTCGCGCGCTACGCCGATCAACCTGCGTTTGTGAATATGGGGGA
GGTAATGACCTTCCGCAAGCTGGAAGAACGCAGTCGCGCGTTTGCCGCTTATTTGCAACAAGGGTTGGGG
CTGAAGAAAGGCGATCGCGTTGCGTTGATGATGCCTAATTTATTGCAATATCCGGTGGCGCTGTTTGGCA
TTTTGCGTGCCGGGATGATCGTCGTAAACGTTAACCCGTTGTATACCCCGCGTGAGCTAGAGCATCAGCT
TAACGATAGCGGCGCATCGGCGATTGTTATCGTGTCTAACTTTGCTCACACACTGGAAAAAGTGGTTGAT
AAAACCGCCGTTCAGCACGTAATTCTGACCCGTATGGGCGATCAGCTATCTACGGCAAAAGGCACGGTAG
TCAATTTCGTTGTTAAATACATCAAGCGTTTGGTGCCGAAATACCATCTGCCAGATGCCATTTCATTTCG
TAGCGCACTGCATAACGGCTACCGGATGCAGTACGTCAAACCCGAACTGGTGCCGGAAGATTTAGCTTTT
CTGCAATACACCGGCGGCACCACTGGTGTGGCGAAAGGCGCGATGCTGACTCACCGCAATATGCTGGCGA
ACCTGGAACAGGTTAACGCGACCTATGGTCCGCTGTTGCATCCGGGCAAAGAGCTGGTGGTGACGGCGCT
GCCGCTGTATCACATTTTTGCCCTGACCATTAACTGCCTGCTGTTTATCGAACTGGGTGGGCAGAACCTG
CTTATCACTAACCCGCGCGATATTCCAGGGTTGGTAAAAGAGTTAGCGAAATATCCGTTTACCGCTATCA
CGGGCGTTAACACCTTGTTCAATGCGTTGCTGAACAATAAAGAGTTCCAGCAGCTGGATTTCTCCAGTCT
GCATCTTTCCGCAGGCGGAGGGATGCCAGTGCAGCAAGTGGTGGCAGAGCGTTGGGTGAAACTGACAGGA
CAGTATCTGCTGGAAGGCTATGGCCTTACCGAGTGTGCGCCGCTGGTCAGCGTTAACCCATATGATATTG
ATTATCATAGTGGAAGCATCGGTTTGCCGGTGCCGTCGACGGAAGCCAAACTGGTGGATGATGATGATAA
TGAAGTACCACCGGGTCAACCGGGTGAGCTTTGTGTCAAAGGGCCGCAGGTGATGCTGGGTTACTGGCAG
CGTCCGGATGCTACAGATGAGATCATCAAAAATGGCTGGTTACACACCGGCGACATCGCGGTGATGGATG
AAGAAGGATCCCTGCGCATTGTCGATCGTAAAAAAGACATGATTCTGGTTTCCGGTTTTAACGTCTATCC
CAACGAGATTGAAGATGTCGTCATGCAGCATCCCGGCGTACAGGAAGTCGCGGCTGTTGGCGTACCTTCC
GGCTCCAGTGGTGAAGCGGTGAAAATCTTCGTAGTGAAAAAAGATCCATCGCTTACCGAAGAGTCACTGG
TGACCTTTTGCCGCCGTCAGCTCACGGGCTACAAAGTACCGAAGCTGGTGGAGTTTCGTGATGAGTTACC
GAAATCTAACGTCGGAAAAATTTTGCGACGAGAATTACGTGACGAAGCGCGCGGCAAAGTGGACAATAAA
GCCTGA
