>Addgene plasmid #65571 | PAS504 (TJF067) | addgene partial sequence | sequence record 114878 | pBRrevBam 5'-GGTGATGTCGGCGATATAGG-3'
GGCCACGATGCGTCCGGCGTAGAGGATCGAGATCGATCTCGATCCCGCGAAATTAATACGACTCACTATA
GGGGAATTGTGAGCGGATAACAATTCCCCTCTAGAAATAATTTTGTTTAACTTTAAGAAGGAGATATACC
ATGGCATTGAAGAAGGTTTGGCTTAACCGTTATCCCGCGGACGTTCCGACGGAGATCAACCCTGACCGTT
ATCAATCTCTGGTAGATATGTTTGAGCAGTCGGTCGCGCGCTACGCCGATCAACCTGCGTTTGTGAATAT
GGGGGAGGTAATGACCTTCCGCAAGCTGGAAGAACGCAGTCGCGCGTTTGCCGCTTATTTGCAACAAGGG
TTGGGGCTGAAGAAAGGCGATCGCGTTGCGTTGATGATGCCTAATTTATTGCAATATCCGGTGGCGCTGT
TTGGCATTTTGCGTGCCGGGATGATCGTCGTAAACGTTAACCCGTTGTATACCCCGCGTGAGCTTGAGCA
TCAGCTTAACGATAGCGGCGCATCGGCGATTGTTATCGTGTCTAACTTTGCTCACACACTGGAAAAAGTG
GTTGATAAAACCGCCGTTCAGCACGTAATTCTGACCCGTATGGGCGATCAGCTATCTACGGCAAAAGGCA
CGGTAGTCAATTTCGTTGTTAAATACATCAAGCGTTTGGTGCCGAAATACCATCTGCCAGATGCCATTTC
ATTTCGTAGCGCACTGCATAACGGCTACCGGATGCAGTACGTCAAACCCGAACTGGTGCCGGAAGATTTA
GCTTTTCTGCAATACACCGGCGGCACCACTGGTGTGGCGAAAGGCGCGATGCTGACTCACCGCAATATGC
TGGCGAACCTGGAACAGGTTAACGCGACCTATGGTCCGCTGTTGCATCCGGGCAAAGAGCTGGTGGTGAC
GGCGCTGCCGCTGTATCACATTTTTGCCCTGACCATTAACTGCCTGCTGTTTTATCC
