>Addgene plasmid #65571 | PAS504 (TJF067) | addgene partial sequence | sequence record 114879 | T7term 5'-GCTAGTTATTGCTCAGCGG-3'
TAGACGAGTCCATGTGCTGGCGTTCAAATTTCGCAGCAGCGGTTTCTTTACCAGACTCGAGGGTACCGAC
GTCAGCGATCGCGTGGCCGGCCGATATCCAATTGAGATCTGCCATATGTATATCTCCTTCTTATACTTAA
CTAATATACTAAGATGGGGAATTGTTATCCGCTCACAATTCCCCTATAGTGAGTCGTATTAATTTCGATT
ATGCGGCCGTGTACAATACGATTACTTTCTGTTCGACTTAAGCATTATGCGGCCGCAAGCTTGGATCCTC
ATTCATTCAGTGATGATGATGGTGATGAGAAGAACCTCAGGCTTTATTGTCCACTTTGCCGCGCGCTTCG
TCACGTAATTCTCGTCGCAAAATTTTTCCGACGTTAGATTTCGGTAACTCATCACGAAACTCCACCAGCT
TCGGTACTTTGTAGCCCGTGAGCTGACGGCGGCAAAAGGTCACCAGTGACTCTTCGGTAAGCGATGGATC
TTTTTTCACTACGAAGATTTTCACCGCTTCACCACTGGAGCCGGAAGGTACGCCAACAGCCGCGACTTCC
TGTACGCCAGGATGCTGCATGACGACATCTTCAATCTCGTTGGGATAGACGTTAAAACCGGAAACCAGAA
TCATGTCTTTTTTACGATCGACAATGCGCAGGGACCCTTCTTCATCCATCACCGCGATGTCGCCGGTGTG
TAACCAGCCATTTTTGATGATCTCATCTGTAGCATCCGGACGCTGCCAGTAACCCAGCATCACCTGCGGT
CCTTTGACACAAAGCTCACCCGGTTGACCCGGTGGTACTTCATTATCATCATCATCCACCAGTTTGGCTT
CCGTCGACGGCACCGGCAAACCGATGCTACCACTATGATAATCAATATCATATGGGTTAACGCTGACCAG
CGGCGCACACTCGGTAAGGCCATAGCCTTCCAGCAGATACTGTCCTGTCAGTTTCACCCAACGCTCTGCC
ACCACTTGCTGCACTGGCATCCCTCCGCCTGCGGAAAGATGCAAACTGGAGAAATCCAGCTGCTGGAACT
CTTTATTGTTCAGCAACGCATT
