[The description below was written by a language model from this plasmid's Addgene catalogue record.]
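Description:
PAS504 (TJF067) is a bacterial expression plasmid built on the Novagen pETDuet-1 backbone, a vector designed for T7-driven protein production in E. coli. The record lists a backbone of 5420 bp and a total size of 7084 bp, ampicillin resistance as the selectable marker, and high copy number. No feature table is provided, so the origin of replication and other backbone elements are not itemised. pETDuet-1 is generally known as a dual-cassette vector with two T7 promoter/lac operator expression units and a lacI repressor gene.

The insert is a 1686 bp E. coli fadD coding sequence carrying the F447S substitution. FadD is the acyl-CoA synthetase that activates free fatty acids to their CoA thioesters. The gene was placed by restriction cloning between NcoI and HindIII, sites that lie in the first multiple cloning site of pETDuet-1, under a T7 promoter with a lac operator. Transcription therefore depends on T7 RNA polymerase supplied by the host and is held off by LacI until an inducer such as IPTG is added. The record does not mention any fusion tag. Whether the cloning sites were preserved is unknown, and nothing is recorded as occupying the second expression cassette.

According to the associated publication, the construct comes from work aimed at enhancing FadD activity on medium-chain fatty acids. It is thus suited to expressing the F447S variant in E. coli, for comparison with wild-type FadD or other mutants in activity or metabolic engineering studies.
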