Addgene plasmid #65571: PAS504 (TJF067)
Purpose: pETDuet-1 Containing FadD F447S
Depositing lab: Pamela Silver. Depositing organization: Harvard Medical School. Publication: Enhancement of E. coli acyl-CoA synthetase FadD activity on medium chain fatty acids. Ford TJ, Way JC. PeerJ. 2015 Jun 30;3:e1040. doi: 10.7717/peerj.1040. eCollection 2015. PubMed 26157619.
Backbone
  Vector backbone: pETDuet-1
  Backbone manufacturer: Novagen
  Backbone size w/o insert (bp): 5420
  Total vector size (bp): 7084
  Vector type: Bacterial Expression
Growth in bacteria
  Bacterial resistance: Ampicillin, 100 μg/mL
  Growth temperature: 37°C
  Growth strain: Mach1
  Copy number: High Copy
Gene/Insert
  Gene/Insert name: FadD with F447S mutation
  Species: E. coli
  Insert size (bp): 1686
  Mutation: F447S
  Promoter: T7 lacO
  Cloning method: Restriction Enzyme; 5′ cloning site NcoI (unknown if destroyed); 3′ cloning site HindIII (unknown if destroyed)
  Sequencing primers: 5′ ctcgatcccgcgaaattaatacg; 3′ CTTAAGCATTATGCGGCCGCAAG
Terms and licenses: Academic/Nonprofit Terms; Industry Terms: Not Available to Industry
How to cite: PAS504 (TJF067) was a gift from Pamela Silver (Addgene plasmid # 65571 ; http://n2t.net/addgene:65571 ; RRID:Addgene_65571)
